>Addgene plasmid #52057 | pCMV-myc3-Mdm2 D367E | addgene partial sequence | sequence record 81169 | CMV-F 5'-CGCAAATGGGCGGTAGGCGTG-3'
CTATATAAGCAGAGCTCGTTTAGTGAACCGTCAGATCGCCTGGAGACGCCATCCACGCTGTTTTGACCTC
CATAGAAGACACCGGGACCGATCCAGCCTCCGGTCGACCGATCCTGAGAACTTCAGGGTGAGTTTGGGGA
CCCTTGATTGTTCTTTCTTTTTCGCTATTGTAAAATTCATGTTATATGGAGGGGGCAAAGTTTTCAGGGT
GTTGTTTAGAATGGGAAGATGTCCCTTGTATCACCATGGACCCTCATGATAATTTTGTTTCTTTCACTTT
CTACTCTGTTGACAACCATTGTCTCCTCTTATTTTCTTTTCATTTTCTGTAACTTTTTCGTTAAACTTTA
GCTTGCATTTGTAACGAATTTTTAAATTCACTTTTGTTTATTTGTCAGATTGTAAGTACTTTCTCTAATC
ACTTTTTTTTCAAGGCAATCAGGGTATATTATATTGTACTTCAGCACAGTTTTAGAGAACAATTGTTATA
ATTAAATGATAAGGTAGAATATTTCTGCATATAAATTCTGGCTGGCGTGGAAATATTCTTATTGGTAGAA
ACAACTACACCCTGGTCATCATCCTGCCTTTCTCTTTATGGTTACAATGATATACACTGTTTGAGATGAG
GATAAAATACTCTGAGTCCAAACCGGGCCCCTCTGCTAACCATGTTCATGCCTTCTTCTCTTTCCTACAG
CTCCTGGGCAACGTGCTGGTTGTTGTGCTGTCTCATCATTTTGGCAAAGAATTCCTCGACGGATCGATGG
AGCAAAAGTTAATCTCAGAGGAAGATCTGGAATTAGAACAGAAACTCATAAGCGAAGAGGACTTAGAGCT
GGAGCAGAAGTTGATTAGTGAGGAGGATTTGGGCGCCGGATCCGTCGACCACCCAGTGTCTAGAGAATTC
ACCATGGTGAGGAGCAGGCAAATGTGCAATACCAACATGTCTGTACCTACTGATGGTGCTGTAACCACCT
CACAGATTCCAGCTTCGGAACAAGAGACCCTGGTTAGACCAAAGCCATTGCTTTTGAAGTTATTAAAGTC
TGTTGGTGCACAAAAAGACACTTATACTATG
