[The description below was written by a language model from this plasmid's Addgene catalogue record.]
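Description:
pCMV-myc3-Mdm2 D367E is a mammalian expression plasmid built on a Clontech pCMV backbone of about 3.8 kb, carrying a roughly 1.8 kb human MDM2 coding insert. It is propagated in E. coli under ampicillin selection. The record also lists a neomycin marker, so transfected mammalian cells can be selected with G418. The bacterial origin of replication and copy number are not stated, and no feature table is available to confirm the individual backbone elements.

The CMV promoter drives strong constitutive expression of MDM2, the E3 ubiquitin ligase best known as a negative regulator of p53. A triple myc epitope supplied by the backbone is fused to the N terminus, allowing detection or immunoprecipitation with anti-myc antibodies and distinguishing the exogenous protein from endogenous MDM2. The insert sits between two retained EcoRI sites, so it was cloned non-directionally and can be excised with that single enzyme. The listed sequencing primer name suggests a beta-globin intron upstream of the insert, though the record does not describe such an element explicitly.

The defining feature is the D367E substitution, which replaces an aspartate with glutamate. The stated purpose is expression of a non-cleavable Mdm2, and the associated study concerns caspase-2-mediated cleavage of Mdm2 within a p53-induced positive feedback loop. Because caspases cleave after aspartate residues, this conservative change is expected to block processing at that site. The construct therefore serves as a cleavage-resistant comparator to wild-type Mdm2 in mammalian cell experiments. According to the depositor, it derives from an earlier deposited myc3-Mdm2 plasmid.
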