Addgene plasmid #52057: pCMV-myc3-Mdm2 D367E
Purpose: expression of non-cleavable Mdm2 in mammalian cells
Depositing lab: Tyler Jacks & Trudy Oliver. Depositing organization: Massachusetts Institute of Technology. Publication: Caspase-2-mediated cleavage of Mdm2 creates a p53-induced positive feedback loop. Oliver TG, Meylan E, Chang GP, Xue W, Burke JR, Humpton TJ, Hubbard D, Bhutkar A, Jacks T. Mol Cell. 2011 Jul 8;43(1):57-71. doi: 10.1016/j.molcel.2011.06.012. PubMed 21726810.
Backbone
  Vector backbone: pCMV
  Backbone manufacturer: Clontech
  Backbone size w/o insert (bp): 3800
  Vector type: Mammalian Expression
  Selectable markers: Neomycin (select with G418) ; G418
Growth in bacteria
  Bacterial resistance: Ampicillin, 100 μg/mL
  Growth temperature: 37°C
  Growth strain: DH5alpha
  Copy number: Unknown
Gene/Insert
  Gene/Insert name: Mdm2 D367E (alt name: MDM2 oncogene, E3 ubiquitin protein ligase)
  Species: H. sapiens (human)
  Insert size (bp): 1800
  Mutation: D367E
  Entrez Gene: MDM2 (a.k.a. ACTFS, HDMX, LSKB, hdm2)
  Promoter: CMV
  Tag / fusion protein: myc3 (N terminal on backbone)
  Cloning method: Restriction Enzyme; 5′ cloning site EcoRI (not destroyed); 3′ cloning site EcoRI (not destroyed)
  Sequencing primers: 5′ Bglob-intron-F
Terms and licenses: Academic/Nonprofit Terms; Industry Terms: Not Available to Industry
Depositor comments: Original plasmid from Y. Xiong, Addgene plasmid #20935.
How to cite: pCMV-myc3-Mdm2 D367E was a gift from Tyler Jacks & Trudy Oliver (Addgene plasmid # 52057 ; http://n2t.net/addgene:52057 ; RRID:Addgene_52057)
